>Addgene plasmid #206047 | mini-donor - NKX6.1-nEGFP | addgene full sequence | sequence record 412890 | Addgene NGS Result
AGCTGGCGAAAGGGGGATGTGCTGCAAGGCGATTAAGTTGGGTAACGCCAGGGTTTTCCCAGTCACGACG
TTGTAAAACGACGGCCAGTGAGCGCGCGTAATACGACTCACTATAGGGCGAATTGGGTACCGGGCCCCCC
CTCGAGGTCGACTCAGGAGTGATTTTGTATGTGGCCATTAGGATACCATCACAGTTAAAATTATTTTTTG
CAGTAGGTTGGTACAGAGCCTACTGCGATAATCTGGAGGTCTTCATTTTTCACCGTAAATATGTCTATAT
GGCTAGAAGTGAATTATTATAGCTGTATAAAGAAAATAAACATCACTTTCTTAACAATTCTGATTCTCTA
GATAAAATACATAATGGAGGACAAGAATAAAGGGAGGATAATTCAATATCTTTGGGAAATATGTTGCTTC
TTGCTGATGCTTTAGGTAAAATATGTGTCAAACATCATGAATAAGCTTAAAAATATTTGTATTAAATGTC
TTGAGCAGGAACACAGTTAAAATAACATTTGAAAGAATAGACATGCCAATTGTGGAAAATAATGTAATTG
ACAATTTTTCACGTTTTAAAAATAACCAATGGTAATTCTAGTCTTCACTTTACTTTGGGTTTATGAAGAA
CATTAAAGGCGATTTGAAGTTTGTATTTTAACAGATCTTTTTTTTTTTTTTTTGAAGTGCACCATACATT
GCAAGTAAAAACTGGGAGGATATTTTTTATCTACCATGTTTGTACACATTCAGATCTGAGATAAGTGAAA
CAAACAAATGTTTAAAAGTGAAAAGGAGAACAGAAGTAATTGGGGCAAATGCTGTGCTTTCCCCCCACAA
TCTATACCGAAAAGCAAGTACGTGTCAGGTTGTTTGAAATTTCTTAATTTAAGAAAGTAAATAAGGAATA
AAATCACAGCCACTGTGGGGCAACTTCATGAAGGGGGAAAGTTTTCAACTTCAAACTGGAAGGCAGGAAA
GTGAACTCACTTTTAGGGACGCTCATTTTTAAGTTTCCGAGTTTTGTTTTTACTTTTGAGAACTCGCTCA
CTGACAACCTCAATACTCTTGTGTTACCATCGCTATGGCAACGGCAGTCAGTTTGTTGGTGCCAGTTACT
CAGGGGGAACTTGGGGCGACGGAGACTGACTTTGACGGCCGAGAAAAGGGAGGGCTGCGAGGGAGGGCAG
CAGGCCTTCGGGGGGCCGCGGGAGGGCCATCGAGATGCGGGAGTGGTAGCATGGCCTGGATCTGCTCGTT
TAATTCCTCGCCCTTGCCTCCCCTCTCCTCCCTTTTCTCCGCCCTCAGGTCTGGTTCCAGAACCGCCGGA
CCAAGTGGAGGAAGAAGCACGCTGCCGAGATGGCCACGGCCAAGAAGAAGCAGGACTCGGAGACAGAGCG
CCTCAAGGGGGCCTCGGAGAACGAGGAAGAGGACGACGACTACAATAAGCCTCTGGATCCCAACTCGGAC
GACGAGAAAATCACGCAGCTGTTGAAGAAGCACAAGTCCAGCAGCGGCGGCGGCGGCGGCCTCCTACTGC
ACGCGTCCGAGCCGGAGAGCTCATCCGGAAGCGGAGCTACTAACTTCAGCCTGCTGAAGCAGGCTGGAGA
CGTGGAGGAGAACCCTGGACCTCCCAAGAAAAAGCGCAAGGTAGCGGCCGCAGTGAGCAAGGGCGAGGAG
CTGTTCACCGGGGTGGTGCCCATCCTGGTCGAGCTGGACGGCGACGTAAACGGCCACAAGTTCAGCGTGT
CCGGCGAGGGCGAGGGCGATGCCACCTACGGCAAGCTGACCCTGAAGTTCATCTGCACCACCGGCAAGCT
GCCCGTGCCCTGGCCCACCCTCGTGACCACCCTGACCTACGGCGTGCAGTGCTTCAGCCGCTACCCCGAC
CACATGAAGCAGCACGACTTCTTCAAGTCCGCCATGCCCGAAGGCTACGTCCAGGAGCGCACCATCTTCT
TCAAGGACGACGGCAACTACAAGACCCGCGCCGAGGTGAAGTTCGAGGGCGACACCCTGGTGAACCGCAT
CGAGCTGAAGGGCATCGACTTCAAGGAGGACGGCAACATCCTGGGGCACAAGCTGGAGTACAACTACAAC
AGCCACAACGTCTATATCATGGCCGACAAGCAGAAGAACGGCATCAAGGTGAACTTCAAGATCCGCCACA
ACATCGAGGACGGCAGCGTGCAGCTCGCCGACCACTACCAGCAGAACACCCCCATCGGCGACGGCCCCGT
GCTGCTGCCCGACAACCACTACCTGAGCACCCAGTCCGCCCTGAGCAAAGACCCCAACGAGAAGCGCGAT
CACATGGTCCTGCTGGAGTTCGTGACCGCCGCCGGGATCACTCTCGGCATGGACGAGCTGTACAAGTGAT
GAACGCCGCCGCCCGCCGCACCTTCCCGGCTCCGGCCTCCACCTCTGGGGCCGCGAGGGGCGCGGGGACC
GCGTGCACGCCGCGCCTGCCCGCTCCTCGGGGCCCGGAGGACCCGGCCCTGCCTGCGGGGACCCTTTGCT
ATTTTTGAGATGTACATATCTATTTTTTTAACCTTGAAGTTGTGGGAGGGGATGTAGGGGAGAGAGACTC
CGGGGTTGATAAGGCAAGAAAGACCACCAAATGCACTGCGTAAATGTCGCTACTGAAACCCGCAGCCGGG
CCACGGTCCCAGCCGCGTCCCCATAGGCGGGCAGCGGCCTCAGCGCCCGGGTCCCCCTCGCCCCCAGATT
TTGCCCCCGCGGGCGGCGGGGTAGGGGGCGCCGAGAGGTGCTGTGGAAGGGTTCACGCTCACCGCATGGG
GGACCTCGGAGCGAAGCGGGCGGGCGCTGCCACAGATGGGAAGAGGGACGTTTCCCCCCCCACACACTGC
TGTGCAACTAAAGTAACCTGTTGAAGGCTCTTTGTAAATAAATCGTGAGTTACACTGACTAGAAGTTACT
TTATTGTGAATATTTAAAATGTAAAATGCTTTTTTGAATTTCGTATAAAAAGATGGACTTTCTTCCTTCT
CCTCCTCCCCTTTGAAGAGCGACTCAAGCCACACCTTCCCTTTTATTTTGAACTTAATTTGAGAAGCGTA
GAATAGAATGTCCCCACCTTCTCCGTCCCCTCCTCTCGTTCCTCTTTCCCGTTTGGATTTGCAGAATCTC
ACCTTTGCCCTTCATCTCTTCTCGCCCTGCCCTGCCCTGCCCACCCCCTGGATCTACACTGCGCTCCCGC
CCCCCGGACTTGAAGTGGAAGACGTGGGAACCAGGGAGGGCCTCTCACCTGCCTCCCTGTTCCTCTCTGA
AATTGCACAGTCGTTTGTTGCTATTTATTAGTGATTTAAAGAAAATATTGGGGAGGGAGGGGCTACAATA
GCTTGTATTTAACTCCTTTCTGATAAAAATGCGTGTTAAAGTAGGTGGTGGGAATTGTTACAACCGCTCT
GGGTCTGAAACATAAAAATTCATTTAGTTACTGTAATTGAATTTGAAGTGTTTTGTATCATAAGAATACT
ATAGAATATGTAAATTGTTTTCTTTTTACAGCTAATAATGGTGATATATTAGCATCTTTAACCTTTATTA
ATTTATATAAGGAATTCGGTTTGTAAAGAGAAGAAAACCCCCTTTGCAAGACCAGTTAAATGTAATGCAC
TTTCTGTTTCAAAGGATAAATCAAATTAAAAAAAACAGTTTGAAGACGTCTGTTGCCTTGAATGAAAGGG
TACAGATCATCTGATCTCATCAGAGATCTCAAATAATAAAAGTCAAGACCACAAAAAAAATGGTATATCG
GTTTCTTGGGTGAAATAGCTGTTACTTAATTTTTTTTTCTTTGGATGAGTGATGTCACATTTCTCATTCT
CCTGGATAGGAAAATAAAATAAATGCAGCCCCACTCATGGTGATTCTTGGAGAGACTAGTCTAGCTAGCT
AGCTGCTTCTGATGTCTGTGTTGTCTAATTTCTTCCTGATCGCTTTTTCCTTTTCCAGGAAGTCCCTGGG
GTTGGGGGGCAGTTGGGAAGAGCTCATTTCCATATATCCAAGATAGCTCCTCAGTCAGCCCCTATTCGAT
TAGCGTAGAGGAGGCAGCGGAGCTCGCTGGTTGAGTAGCACTGCTGTTTGATGCTAATATTTCTCCCCCG
TAGCTGTAAGACTGCAGAAATTGTGGAAAGACAGAAGCCTTGATTTTACTAAACATTACTGTTGAAAGAT
GAATTTAAAGAAAGCTTCCTTTAACTGGTGTAAAAATATTTTAGGGTTAAGAAAGCAATGTCATAGCTTC
TCCAGCTGCCGAATCTGAAGAAAAAAAAAATTGGGAAGGCCAGGGCTGTATCACTGTTTTGGGATCTTTT
TGTTTTTAGACACTCGGTTTCAGGCTCAGTCTAGAGCGGCCGCCACCGCGGTGGAGCTCCAGCTTTTGTT
CCCTTTAGTGAGGGTTAATTGCGCGCTTGGCGTAATCATGGTCATAGCTGTTTCCTGTGTGAAATTGTTA
TCCGCTCACAATTCCACACAACATACGAGCCGGAAGCATAAAGTGTAAAGCCTGGGGTGCCTAATGAGTG
AGCTAACTCACATTAATTGCGTTGCGCTCACTGCCCGCTTTCCAGTCGGGAAACCTGTCGTGCCAGCTGC
ATTAATGAATCGGCCAACGCGCGGGGAGAGGCGGTTTGCGTATTGGGCGCTCTTCCGCTTCCTCGCTCAC
TGACTCGCTGCGCTCGGTCGTTCGGCTGCGGCGAGCGGTATCAGCTCACTCAAAGGCGGTAATACGGTTA
TCCACAGAATCAGGGGATAACGCAGGAAAGAACATGTGAGCAAAAGGCCAGCAAAAGGCCAGGAACCGTA
AAAAGGCCGCGTTGCTGGCGTTTTTCCATAGGCTCCGCCCCCCTGACGAGCATCACAAAAATCGACGCTC
AAGTCAGAGGTGGCGAAACCCGACAGGACTATAAAGATACCAGGCGTTTCCCCCTGGAAGCTCCCTCGTG
CGCTCTCCTGTTCCGACCCTGCCGCTTACCGGATACCTGTCCGCCTTTCTCCCTTCGGGAAGCGTGGCGC
TTTCTCATAGCTCACGCTGTAGGTATCTCAGTTCGGTGTAGGTCGTTCGCTCCAAGCTGGGCTGTGTGCA
CGAACCCCCCGTTCAGCCCGACCGCTGCGCCTTATCCGGTAACTATCGTCTTGAGTCCAACCCGGTAAGA
CACGACTTATCGCCACTGGCAGCAGCCACTGGTAACAGGATTAGCAGAGCGAGGTATGTAGGCGGTGCTA
CAGAGTTCTTGAAGTGGTGGCCTAACTACGGCTACACTAGAAGAACAGTATTTGGTATCTGCGCTCTGCT
GAAGCCAGTTACCTTCGGAAAAAGAGTTGGTAGCTCTTGATCCGGCAAACAAACCACCGCTGGTAGCGGT
GGTTTTTTTGTTTGCAAGCAGCAGATTACGCGCAGAAAAAAAGGATCTCAAGAAGATCCTTTGATCTTTT
CTACGGGGTCTGACGCTCAGTGGAACGAAAACTCACGTTAAGGGATTTTGGTCATGAGATTATCAAAAAG
GATCTTCACCTAGATCCTTTTAAATTAAAAATGAAGTTTTAAATCAATCTAAAGTATATATGAGTAAACT
TGGTCTGACAGTTACCAATGCTTAATCAGTGAGGCACCTATCTCAGCGATCTGTCTATTTCGTTCATCCA
TAGTTGCCTGACTCCCCGTCGTGTAGATAACTACGATACGGGAGGGCTTACCATCTGGCCCCAGTGCTGC
AATGATACCGCGAGACCCACGCTCACCGGCTCCAGATTTATCAGCAATAAACCAGCCAGCCGGAAGGGCC
GAGCGCAGAAGTGGTCCTGCAACTTTATCCGCCTCCATCCAGTCTATTAATTGTTGCCGGGAAGCTAGAG
TAAGTAGTTCGCCAGTTAATAGTTTGCGCAACGTTGTTGCCATTGCTACAGGCATCGTGGTGTCACGCTC
GTCGTTTGGTATGGCTTCATTCAGCTCCGGTTCCCAACGATCAAGGCGAGTTACATGATCCCCCATGTTG
TGCAAAAAAGCGGTTAGCTCCTTCGGTCCTCCGATCGTTGTCAGAAGTAAGTTGGCCGCAGTGTTATCAC
TCATGGTTATGGCAGCACTGCATAATTCTCTTACTGTCATGCCATCCGTAAGATGCTTTTCTGTGACTGG
TGAGTACTCAACCAAGTCATTCTGAGAATAGTGTATGCGGCGACCGAGTTGCTCTTGCCCGGCGTCAATA
CGGGATAATACCGCGCCACATAGCAGAACTTTAAAAGTGCTCATCATTGGAAAACGTTCTTCGGGGCGAA
AACTCTCAAGGATCTTACCGCTGTTGAGATCCAGTTCGATGTAACCCACTCGTGCACCCAACTGATCTTC
AGCATCTTTTACTTTCACCAGCGTTTCTGGGTGAGCAAAAACAGGAAGGCAAAATGCCGCAAAAAAGGGA
ATAAGGGCGACACGGAAATGTTGAATACTCATACTCTTCCTTTTTCAATATTATTGAAGCATTTATCAGG
GTTATTGTCTCATGAGCGGATACATATTTGAATGTATTTAGAAAAATAAACAAATAGGGGTTCCGCGCAC
ATTTCCCCGAAAAGTGCCACCTAAATTGTAAGCGTTAATATTTTGTTAAAATTCGCGTTAAATTTTTGTT
AAATCAGCTCATTTTTTAACCAATAGGCCGAAATCGGCAAAATCCCTTATAAATCAAAAGAATAGACCGA
GATAGGGT
[37 nt withheld, positions 6729-6765]
AAAGAACGTGGACTCCAACGTCAAAGG
[49 nt withheld, positions 6793-6841]
T
[91 nt withheld, positions 6843-6933]
G
[124 nt withheld, positions 6935-7058]
CCCATTCGCCATTCAGGCTGCGCAACTGTTGGGAAGGGCGATCGGTGCGGGCCTCTTCGCTATTACGCC
Features (pLannotate 1.2.2; 15 found; start..end, strand, type, name):
     99..117     +  promoter       T7 promoter: promoter for bacteriophage T7 RNA polymerase
    126..152     -  misc_feature   MCS (fragment): pBluescript multiple cloning site
   1306..1566    +  CDS            NKX6-1 (fragment): NKX61_HUMAN - Also known as NKX6A. Experimental evidence at protein level: Swiss-Prot protein existence level 1. Transcription factor which binds to specific A/T-rich DNA sequences in the promoter regions of a number of genes. Involved in the development of insulin-producing beta cells in the islets of Langerhans at the secondary transition (By similarity). Together with NKX2-2 and IRX3 acts to restrict the generation of motor neurons to the appropriate region of the neural tube. Belongs to the class II proteins of neuronal progenitor factors, which are induced by SHH signals (By similarity).
   1663..2379    +  CDS            EBFP: enhanced blue variant of GFP mammalian codon-optimized
   4370..4399    -  misc_feature   MCS (fragment): pBluescript multiple cloning site
   4412..4430    -  promoter       T3 promoter: promoter for bacteriophage T3 RNA polymerase
   4475..4491    -  protein_bind   lac operator: The lac repressor binds to the lac operator to inhibit transcription in E. coli. This inhibition can be relieved by adding lactose or isopropyl-β-D-thiogalactopyranoside (IPTG). lac repressor encoded by lacI
   4499..4529    -  promoter       lac promoter: promoter for the E. coli lac operon
   4544..4565    -  protein_bind   CAP binding site: CAP binding activates transcription in the presence of cAMP. E. coli catabolite activator protein
   4578..4670    -  CDS            lacI (fragment): lac repressor; lacI; The lac repressor binds to the lac operator to inhibit transcription in E. coli. This inhibition can be relieved by adding lactose or isopropyl-β-D-thiogalactopyranoside (IPTG).
   4853..5441    -  rep_origin     ori: high-copy-number ColE1/pMB1/pBR322/pUC origin of replication
   5612..6472    -  CDS            AmpR: β-lactamase; bla; confers resistance to ampicillin, carbenicillin, and related antibiotics
   6473..6577    -  promoter       AmpR promoter: bla
   6630..7058    -  rep_origin     f1 ori (sequence partly withheld): f1 bacteriophage origin of replication; arrow indicates direction of (+) strand synthesis
   7063..91      -  CDS            lacZα (fragment) (across the origin): LacZα fragment of β-galactosidase; lacZ fragment
