[The description below was written by a language model from this plasmid's Addgene catalogue record and pLannotate feature annotations shown in this document.]
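Description:
mini-donor - NKX6.1-nEGFP is a 7,127 nt homology-directed repair donor plasmid built on a high-copy pUC/pBluescript-type backbone. It is intended for knocking a nuclear-localised EGFP reporter into the human NKX6.1 locus. It is propagated in E. coli through the ColE1/pUC origin and selected with ampicillin via the β-lactamase gene and its own promoter. The backbone also carries an f1 phage origin and remnants of the lacZα cloning region: lac promoter, operator and CAP site, fragments of the pBluescript multiple cloning site, and flanking T7 and T3 promoters. These are cloning-vector leftovers and have no role in the knock-in.

The payload lies between the two MCS fragments. The annotation detects a fragment of the human NKX6-1 coding sequence. A fluorescent-protein open reading frame of about 720 bp follows shortly downstream on the same strand. The annotation tool labels this reading frame as EBFP, but the catalogue entry names it nuclear EGFP. The two are close GFP variants, so the label is probably a nearest-match call. This layout is consistent with the end of the NKX6-1 coding region serving as part of a 5′ homology arm. The reporter would then be expressed from the endogenous NKX6.1 promoter, as no mammalian promoter is annotated.

Long unannotated stretches flank these features, about 1.1 kb upstream and 2 kb downstream. They presumably hold the remaining genomic homology sequence, but the record does not define the arm boundaries. It also does not describe the linker between NKX6-1 and the reporter, the nuclear localisation signal, or any selection cassette. The associated publication concerns making lineage-specific reporter lines in human pluripotent stem cells. NKX6.1 marks pancreatic beta-cell and neural progenitor lineages.
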