Addgene plasmid #206047: mini-donor - NKX6.1-nEGFP
Purpose: this mini-donor knockin vector can be used to knock nuclear EGFP into NKX6.1 locus
Depositing lab: Xiaojun Lian. Depositing organization: Pennsylvania State University. Publication: MAGIK: A rapid and efficient method to create lineage-specific reporters in human pluripotent stem cells. Haideri T, Lin J, Bao X, Lian XL. Stem Cell Reports. 2024 May 14;19(5):744-757. doi: 10.1016/j.stemcr.2024.03.005. Epub 2024 Apr 4. PubMed 38579711.
Backbone
  Vector backbone: pUC
Growth in bacteria
  Bacterial resistance: Ampicillin, 100 μg/mL
  Growth temperature: 37°C
  Growth strain: NEB Stable
  Copy number: High Copy
Gene/Insert
  Gene/Insert name: nuclear EGFP
Terms and licenses: Academic/Nonprofit Terms; Industry Terms: Not Available to Industry
How to cite: mini-donor - NKX6.1-nEGFP was a gift from Xiaojun Lian (Addgene plasmid # 206047 ; http://n2t.net/addgene:206047 ; RRID:Addgene_206047)
