>Addgene plasmid #206047 | mini-donor - NKX6.1-nEGFP | depositor partial sequence | sequence record 408051 | left arm
TCAGGAGTGATTTTGTATGTGGCCATTAGGATACCATCACAGTTAAAATTATTTTTTGCAGTAGGTTGGT
ACAGAGCCTACTGCGATAATCTGGAGGTCTTCATTTTTCACCGTAAATATGTCTATATGGCTAGAAGTGA
ATTATTATAGCTGTATAAAGAAAATAAACATCACTTTCTTAACAATTCTGATTCTCTAGATAAAATACAT
AATGGAGGACAAGAATAAAGGGAGGATAATTCAATATCTTTGGGAAATATGTTGCTTCTTGCTGATGCTT
TAGGTAAAATATGTGTCAAACATCATGAATAAGCTTAAAAATATTTGTATTAAATGTCTTGAGCAGGAAC
ACAGTTAAAATAACATTTGAAAGAATAGACATGCCAATTGTGGAAAATAATGTAATTGACAATTTTTCAC
GTTTTAAAAATAACCAATGGTAATTCTAGTCTTCACTTTACTTTGGGTTTATGAAGAACATTAAAGGCGA
TTTGAAGTTTGTATTTTAACAGATCTTTTTTTTTTTTTTTTTGAAGTGCACCATACATTGCAAGTAAAAA
CTGGGAGGATATTTTTTATCTACCATGTTTGTACACATTCAGATCTGAGATAAGTGAAACAAACAAATGT
TTAAAAGTGAAAAGGAGAACAGAAGTAATTGGGGCAAATGCTGTGCTTTCCCCCCACAATCTATACCGAA
AAGCAAGTACGTGTCAGGTTGTTTGAAATTTCTTAATTTAAGAAAGTAAATAAGGAATAAAATCACAGCC
ACTGTGGGGCAACTTCATGAAGGGGGAAAGTTTTCAACTTCAAACTGGAAGGCAGGAAAGTGAACTCACT
TTTAGGGACGCTCATTTTTAAGTTTCCGAGTTTTGTTTTTACTTTTGAGAACTCGCTCACTGACAACCTC
AATACTCTTGTGTTACCATCGCTATGGCAACGGCAGTCAGTTTGTTGGTGCCAGTTACTCAGGGGGAACT
TGGGGCGACGGAGACTGACTTTGACGGCCGAGAAAAGGGAGGGCTGCGAGGGAGGGCAGCAGGCCTTCGG
GGGGCCGCGGGAGGGCCATCGAGATGCGGGAGTGGTAGCATGGCCTGGATCTGCTCGTTTAATTCCTCGC
CCTTGCCTCCCCTCTCCTCCCTTTTCTCCGCCCTCAGGTCTGGTTCCAGAACCGCCGGACCAAGTGGAGG
AAGAAGCACGCTGCCGAGATGGCCACGGCCAAGAAGAAGCAGGACTCGGAGACAGAGCGCCTCAAGGGGG
CCTCGGAGAACGAGGAAGAGGACGACGACTACAATAAGCCTCTGGATCCCAACTCGGACGACGAGAAAAT
CACGCAGCTGTTGAAGAAGCACAAGTCCAGCAGCGGCGGCGGCGGCGGCCTCCTACTGCACGCGTCCGAG
CCGGAGAGCTCATCC
