>Addgene plasmid #206047 | mini-donor - NKX6.1-nEGFP | depositor partial sequence | sequence record 408052 | right arm
TGAACGCCGCCGCCCGCCGCACCTTCCCGGCTCCGGCCTCCACCTCTGGGGCCGCGAGGGGCGCGGGGAC
CGCGTGCACGCCGCGCCTGCCCGCTCCTCGGGGCCCGGAGGACCCGGCCCTGCCTGCGGGGACCCTTTGC
TATTTTTGAGATGTACATATCTATTTTTTTAACCTTGAAGTTGTGGGAGGGGATGTAGGGGAGAGAGACT
CCGGGGTTGATAAGGCAAGAAAGACCACCAAATGCACTGCGTAAATGTCGCTACTGAAACCCGCAGCCGG
GCCACGGTCCCAGCCGCGTCCCCATAGGCGGGCAGCGGCCTCAGCGCCCGGGTCCCCCTCGCCCCCAGAT
TTTGCCCCCGCGGGCGGCGGGGTAGGGGGCGCCGAGAGGTGCTGTGGAAGGGTTCACGCTCACCGCATGG
GGGACCTCGGAGCGAAGCGGGCGGGCGCTGCCACAGATGGGAAGAGGGACGTTTCCCCCCCCACACACTG
CTGTGCAACTAAAGTAACCTGTTGAAGGCTCTTTGTAAATAAATCGTGAGTTACACTGACTAGAAGTTAC
TTTATTGTGAATATTTAAAATGTAAAATGCTTTTTTGAATTTCGTATAAAAAGATGGACTTTCTTCCTTC
TCCTCCTCCCCTTTGAAGAGCGACTCAAGCCACACCTTCCCTTTTATTTTGAACTTAATTTGAGAAGCGT
AGAATAGAATGTCCCCACCTTCTCCGTCCCCTCCTCTCGTTCCTCTTTCCCGTTTGGATTTGCAGAATCT
CACCTTTGCCCTTCATCTCTTCTCGCCCTGCCCTGCCCTGCCCACCCCCTGGATCTACACTGCGCTCCCG
CCCCCCGGACTTGAAGTGGAAGACGTGGGAACCAGGGAGGGCCTCTCACCTGCCTCCCTGTTCCTCTCTG
AAATTGCACAGTCGTTTGTTGCTATTTATTAGTGATTTAAAGAAAATATTGGGGAGGGAGGGGCTACAAT
AGCTTGTATTTAACTCCTTTCTGATAAAAATGCGTGTTAAAGTAGGTGGTGGGAATTGTTACAACCGCTC
TGGGTCTGAAACATAAAAATTCATTTAGTTACTGTAATTGAATTTGAAGTGTTTTGTATCATAAGAATAC
TATAGAATATGTAAATTGTTTTCTTTTTACAGCTAATAATGGTGATATATTAGCATCTTTAACCTTTATT
AATTTATATAAGGAATTCGGTTTGTAAAGAGAAGAAAACCCCCTTTGCAAGACCAGTTAAATGTAATGCA
CTTTCTGTTTCAAAGGATAAATCAAATTAAAAAAAACAGTTTGAAGACGTCTGTTGCCTTGAATGAAAGG
GTACAGATCATCTGATCTCATCAGAGATCTCAAATAATAAAAGTCAAGACCACAAAAAAAATGGTATATC
GGTTTCTTGGGTGAAATAGCTGTTACTTAATTTTTTTTTCTTTGGATGAGTGATGTCACATTTCTCATTC
TCCTGGATAGGAAAATAAAATAAATGCAGCCCCACTCATGGTGATTCTTGGAGAGACTAGTCTAGCTAGC
TAGCTGCTTCTGATGTCTGTGTTGTCTAATTTCTTCCTGATCGCTTTTTCCTTTTCCAGGAAGTCCCTGG
GGTTGGGGGGCAGTTGGGAAGAGCTCATTTCCATATATCCAAGATAGCTCCTCAGTCAGCCCCTATTCGA
TTAGCGTAGAGGAGGCAGCGGAGCTCGCTGGTTGAGTAGCACTGCTGTTTGATGCTAATATTTCTCCCCC
GTAGCTGTAAGACTGCAGAAATTGTGGAAAGACAGAAGCCTTGATTTTACTAAACATTACTGTTGAAAGA
TGAATTTAAAGAAAGCTTCCTTTAACTGGTGTAAAAATATTTTAGGGTTAAGAAAGCAATGTCATAGCTT
CTCCAGCTGCCGAATCTGAAGAAAAAAAAAATTGGGAAGGCCAGGGCTGTATCACTGTTTTGGGATCTTT
TTGTTTTTAGACACTCGGTTTCAGGCTCAG
